Addgene plasmid #241478: pMIHP-12523 HAT.V5.VSVG
Purpose: (Empty Backbone) HAT.V5.VSVG Flow Code Plasmid This plasmid is to be used with mRNAs.
Depositing lab: Adrian Liston. Depositing organization: Babraham Institute.
Backbone
  Vector backbone: p.MIHP — made from p.MIGII with the GFP element being replaced with the histone epitopes
  Vector type: Retroviral
  Tag / fusion protein: HAT; V5; VSVG
Growth in bacteria
  Bacterial resistance: Ampicillin, 100 μg/mL
  Growth temperature: 30°C
  Growth strain: NEB Stable
  Copy number: Unknown
Gene/Insert
  Gene/Insert name: None
Resource information
  A portion of this plasmid was derived from a plasmid made by: The plasmids were generated using pro-code vectors received from Dr Brian Brown at Mount Sinai and we have their permission via email for these to be deposited.
Terms and licenses: Academic/Nonprofit Terms; Industry Terms: Not Available to Industry
Depositor comments: Any stbl competent cell strain can be used for growing this plasmid.
How to cite: pMIHP-12523 HAT.V5.VSVG was a gift from Adrian Liston (Addgene plasmid # 241478 ; http://n2t.net/addgene:241478 ; RRID:Addgene_241478)
