[The description below was written by a language model from this plasmid's Addgene catalogue record and pLannotate feature annotations shown in this document.]
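Description:
pMIHP-12523 HAT.V5.VSVG is an empty-backbone gammaretroviral vector of about 6.4 kb. It belongs to the p.MIHP series, which was made from p.MIGII by replacing the GFP reporter with a histone carrying epitope tags. It is propagated in E. coli through a high-copy ColE1/pUC-type origin and selected with ampicillin via the β-lactamase gene. The record recommends a recombination-deficient "stable" strain, which is consistent with the repeated LTRs. Scattered fragments of tetracycline resistance, lacZα, lacI, rop and bom are annotated in the bacterial portion. These appear to be non-functional remnants of earlier cloning vectors.

The retroviral cassette is bounded by murine embryonic stem cell virus 5' and 3' LTRs. The 5' LTR is followed by the MESV Ψ packaging signal and a truncated MMLV gag lacking its start codon, which together support packaging of the genomic RNA when gag/pol and env are supplied in trans. No separate internal promoter is annotated, so expression presumably comes from the 5' LTR. Downstream, an EMCV IRES drives translation of a mouse histone H2B (H2bc3) coding sequence. According to the catalogue fields, this histone carries the HAT, V5 and VSVG epitopes, although the tags themselves were not called in the automated annotation. No gene of interest is present; by analogy with the MIG-type layout, the position upstream of the IRES is where one would be inserted.

The epitope combination acts as a "Flow Code": a nuclear, histone-anchored protein barcode derived from Pro-Code vectors, which lets transduced cells be identified by antibody staining and cytometry. The depositor notes that this plasmid is intended for use with mRNAs but gives no further detail.
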