Features (pLannotate 1.2.2; 19 found; start..end, strand, type, name):
     32..233     -  CDS            TcR (fragment): tetracycline efflux protein; tet; confers resistance to tetracycline
    234..332     +  CDS            env (fragment): murine leukemia virus gPr80 envelope polyprotein precursor; env; proteolytically cleaved into gp70SU and p15TM subunits
    374..890     +  LTR            5' LTR: 5' long terminal repeat from murine embryonic stem cell virus
    954..1295    +  misc_feature   MESV Ψ: packaging signal of murine embryonic stem cell virus
   1362..1778    +  CDS            gag (truncated): truncated Moloney murine leukemia virus (MMLV) gag gene lacking the start codon
   1837..2397    +  misc_feature   IRES: internal ribosome entry site (IRES) of the encephalomyocarditis virus (EMCV)
   2400..2777    +  CDS            H2bc3: H2B1B_MOUSE - Also known as Hist1h2bb Experimental evidence at protein level: Swiss-Prot protein existence level 1. Core component of nucleosome. Nucleosomes wrap and compact DNA into chromatin, limiting DNA accessibility to the cellular machineries which require DNA as a template. Histones thereby play a central role in transcription regulation, DNA repair, DNA replication and chromosomal stability. DNA accessibility is regulated via a complex set of post-translational modifications of histones, also called histone code, and nucleosome remodeling. From Mus musculus (Mouse).
   3016..3046    +  misc_feature   MCS (fragment): pUC18/19 multiple cloning site
   3166..3680    +  LTR            3' LTR: 3' long terminal repeat from murine embryonic stem cell virus
   3842..3858    -  protein_bind   lac operator: The lac repressor binds to the lac operator to inhibit transcription in E. coli. This inhibition can be relieved by adding lactose or isopropyl-β-D-thiogalactopyranoside (IPTG). lac repressor encoded by lacI
   3866..3896    -  promoter       lac promoter: promoter for the E. coli lac operon
   3911..3932    -  protein_bind   CAP binding site: CAP binding activates transcription in the presence of cAMP. E. coli catabolite activator protein
   3945..4037    -  CDS            lacI (fragment): lac repressor; lacI; The lac repressor binds to the lac operator to inhibit transcription in E. coli. This inhibition can be relieved by adding lactose or isopropyl-β-D-thiogalactopyranoside (IPTG).
   4220..4808    -  rep_origin     ori: high-copy-number ColE1/pMB1/pBR322/pUC origin of replication
   4979..5839    -  CDS            AmpR: β-lactamase; bla; confers resistance to ampicillin, carbenicillin, and related antibiotics
   5840..5944    -  promoter       AmpR promoter: bla
   6039..6074    +  CDS            rop (fragment): Rop protein, which maintains plasmids at low copy number; rop
   6176..6275    +  misc_feature   bom (fragment): basis of mobility region from pBR322
   6281..32      -  CDS            lacZα (fragment) (across the origin): LacZα fragment of β-galactosidase; lacZ fragment
>Addgene plasmid #241478 | pMIHP-12523 HAT.V5.VSVG | addgene full sequence | sequence record 481828 | Addgene NGS Result
TTTTCCCAGTCACGACGTTGTAAAACGACGGCGCAAGGAATGGTGCATGCAAGGAGATGGCGCCCAACAG
TCCCCCGGCCACGGGGCCTGCCACCATACCCACGCCGAAACAAGCGCTCATGAGCCCGAAGTGGCGAGCC
CGATCTTCCCCATCGGTGATGTCGGCGATATAGGCGCCAGCAACCGCACCTGTGGCGCCGGTGATGCCGG
CCACGATGCGTCCGGCGTAGAGGCGATTAGTCCAATTTGTTAAAGACAGGATATCAGTGGTCCAGGCTCT
AGTTTTGACTCAACAATATCACCAGCTGAAGCCTATAGAGTACGAGCCATAGATAAAATAAAAGATTTTA
TTTAGTCTCCAGAAAAAGGGGGGAATGAAAGACCCCACCTGTAGGTTTGGCAAGCTAGCTTAAGTAACGC
CATTTTGCAAGGCATGGAAAATACATAACTGAGAATAGAGAAGTTCAGATCAAGGTTAGGAACAGAGAGA
CAGCAGAATATGGGCCAAACAGGATATCTGTGGTAAGCAGTTCCTGCCCCGGCTCAGGGCCAAGAACAGA
TGGTCCCCAGATGCGGTCCCGCCCTCAGCAGTTTCTAGAGAACCATCAGATGTTTCCAGGGTGCCCCAAG
GACCTGAAATGACCCTGTGCCTTATTTGAACTAACCAATCAGTTCGCTTCTCGCTTCTGTTCGCGCGCTT
CTGCTCCCCGAGCTCAATAAAAGAGCCCACAACCCCTCACTCGGCGCGCCAGTCCTCCGATAGACTGCGT
CGCCCGGGTACCCGTATTCCCAATAAAGCCTCTTGCTGTTTGCATCCGAATCGTGGACTCGCTGATCCTT
GGGAGGGTCTCCTCAGATTGATTGACTGCCCACCTCGGGGGTCTTTCATTTGGAGGTTCCACCGAGATTT
GGAGACCCCTGCCCAGGGACCACCGACCCCCCCGCCGGGAGGTAAGCTGGCCAGCGGTCGTTTCGTGTCT
GTCTCTGTCTTTGTGCGTGTTTGTGCCGGCATCTAATGTTTGCGCCTGCGTCTGTACTAGTTAGCTAACT
AGCTCTGTATCTGGCGGACCCGTGGTGGAACTGACGAGTTCTGAACACCCGGCCGCAACCCTGGGAGACG
TCCCAGGGACTTTGGGGGCCGTTTTTGTGGCCCGACCTGAGGAAGGGAGTCGATGTGGAATCCGACCCCG
TCAGGATATGTGGTTCTGGTAGGAGACGAGAACCTAAAACAGTTCCCGCCTCCGTCTGAATTTTTGCTTT
CGGTTTGGAACCGAAGCCGCGCGTCTTGTCTGCTGCAGCGCTGCAGCATCGTTCTGTGTTGTCTCTGTCT
GACTGTGTTTCTGTATTTGTCTGAAAATTAGGGCCAGACTGTTACCACTCCCTTAAGTTTGACCTTAGGT
CACTGGAAAGATGTCGAGCGGATCGCTCACAACCAGTCGGTAGATGTCAAGAAGAGACGTTGGGTTACCT
TCTGCTCTGCAGAATGGCCAACCTTTAACGTCGGATGGCCGCGAGACGGCACCTTTAACCGAGACCTCAT
CACCCAGGTTAAGATCAAGGTCTTTTCACCTGGCCCGCATGGACACCCAGACCAGGTCCCCTACATCGTG
ACCTGGGAAGCCTTGGCTTTTGACCCCCCTCCCTGGGTCAAGCCCTTTGTACACCCTAAGCCTCCGCCTC
CTCTTCCTCCATCCGCCCCGTCTCTCCCCCTTGAACCTCCTCGTTCGACCCCGCCTCGATCCTCCCTTTA
TCCAGCCCTCACTCCTTCTCTAGGCGCCGGAATTCCGAACAGTCTTCCGTAATAGAAGACACAAGGCTCG
AGCGGGATCAATTCCGCCCCCCCCCTAACGTTACTGGCCGAAGCCGCTTGGAATAAGGCCGGTGTGCGTT
TGTCTATATGTTATTTTCCACCATATTGCCGTCTTTTGGCAATGTGAGGGCCCGGAAACCTGGCCCTGTC
TTCTTGACGAGCATTCCTAGGGGTCTTTCCCCTCTCGCCAAAGGAATGCAAGGTCTGTTGAATGTCGTGA
AGGAAGCAGTTCCTCTGGAAGCTTCTTGAAGACAAACAACGTCTGTAGCGACCCTTTGCAGGCAGCGGAA
CCCCCCACCTGGCGACAGGTGCCTCTGCGGCCAAAAGCCACGTGTATAAGATACACCTGCAAAGGCGGCA
CAACCCCAGTGCCACGTTGTGAGTTGGATAGTTGTGGAAAGAGTCAAATGGCTCTCCTCAAGCGTATTCA
ACAAGGGGCTGAAGGATGCCCAGAAGGTACCCCATTGTATGGGATCTGATCTGGGGCCTCGGTGCACATG
CTTTACATGTGTTTAGTCGAGGTTAAAAAAACGTCTAGGCCCCCCGAACCACGGGGACGTGGTTTTCCTT
TGAAAAACACGATAATACCATGCCAGAGCCTTCTAAGTCTGCACCAGCCCCTAAGAAGGGATCTAAGAAA
GCCATCTCTAAGGCGCAGAAGAAGGATGGCAAGAAGCGCAAGCGCAGCCGCAAGGAGAGCTATTCGGTGT
ACGTGTACAAGGTGCTGAAGCAAGTGCACCCCGACACCGGCATCTCCTCCAAGGCCATGGGCATCATGAA
CTCGTTCGTGAACGACATCTTCGAGCGCATCGCGAGCGAGGCGTCCCGCCTGGCGCATTACAACAAGCGC
TCGACCATCACGTCCCGGGAGATCCAGACGGCCGTGCGCCTGCTGCTGCCCGGGGAGCTGGCCAAGCACG
CCGTGTCGGAGGGCACTAAGGCCGTCACCAAGTACACCAGCTCCAAGGACCCACCGGTCGCCACCGGATC
CACGGTCGCCACCATGGGCAAGGACCACCTGATCCACAACGTGCACAAGGAGTTCCACGCCCACGCCCAC
AACAAGGGAGGAGGCGGGGGAGGGGGCAAACCAATTCCAAACCCACTGCTGGGACTGGATTCCACAGGAG
GAGGCGGGGGAGGGTATACAGATATCGAAATGAATAGACTCGGAAAGGGCATGCTGATGGTGTAAGCGGC
CGCGACTCTAGAGTCGACCTGCAGGCATGCAAGCTTCAGGTAGCCGGCTAACGTTAACAACCGGTACCTC
TAGAACTATAGCTAGCATGCGCAAATTTAAAGCGCTGATATCGATAAAATAAAAGATTTTATTTAGTCTC
CAGAAAAAGGGGGGAATGAAAGACCCCACCTGTAGGTTTGGCAAGCTAGCTTAAGTAACGCCATTTTGCA
AGGCATGGAAAATACATAACTGAGAATAGAGAAGTTCAGATCAAGGTTAGGAACAGAGAGACAGCAGAAT
ATGGGCCAAACAGGATATCTGTGGTAAGCAGTTCCTGCCCCGGCTCAGGGCCAAGAACAGATGGTCCCCA
GATGCGGTCCCGCCCTCAGCAGTTTCTAGAGAACCATCAGATGTTTCCAGGGTGCCCCAAGGACCTGAAA
TGACCCTGTGCCTTATTTGAACTAACCAATCAGTTCGCTTCTCGCTTCTGTTCGCGCGCTTCTGCTCCCC
GAGCTCAATAAAAGAGCCCACAACCCCTCACTCGGCGCGCCAGTCCTCCGATAGACTGCGTCGCCCGGGT
ACCCGTGTATCCAATAAACCCTCTTGCAGTTGCATCCGACTTGTGGTCTCGCTGTTCCTTGGGAGGGTCT
CCTCTGAGTGATTGACTACCCGTCAGCGGGGGTCTTTCATGGGTAACAGTTTCTTGAAGTTGGAGAACAA
CATTCTGAGGGTAGGAGTCGAATATTAAGTAATCCTGACTCAATTAGCCACTGTTTTGAATCCACATACT
CCAATACTCCTGAAATAGTTCATTATGGACAGCGCAGAAAGAGCTGGGGAGAATTGTGAAATTGTTATCC
GCTCACAATTCCACACAACATACGAGCCGGAAGCATAAAGTGTAAAGCCTGGGGTGCCTAATGAGTGAGC
TAACTCACATTAATTGCGTTGCGCTCACTGCCCGCTTTCCAGTCGGGAAACCTGTCGTGCCAGCTGCATT
AATGAATCGGCCAACGCGCGGGGAGAGGCGGTTTGCGTATTGGGCGCTCTTCCGCTTCCTCGCTCACTGA
CTCGCTGCGCTCGGTCGTTCGGCTGCGGCGAGCGGTATCAGCTCACTCAAAGGCGGTAATACGGTTATCC
ACAGAATCAGGGGATAACGCAGGAAAGAACATGTGAGCAAAAGGCCAGCAAAAGGCCAGGAACCGTAAAA
AGGCCGCGTTGCTGGCGTTTTTCCATAGGCTCCGCCCCCCTGACGAGCATCACAAAAATCGACGCTCAAG
TCAGAGGTGGCGAAACCCGACAGGACTATAAAGATACCAGGCGTTTCCCCCTGGAAGCTCCCTCGTGCGC
TCTCCTGTTCCGACCCTGCCGCTTACCGGATACCTGTCCGCCTTTCTCCCTTCGGGAAGCGTGGCGCTTT
CTCATAGCTCACGCTGTAGGTATCTCAGTTCGGTGTAGGTCGTTCGCTCCAAGCTGGGCTGTGTGCACGA
ACCCCCCGTTCAGCCCGACCGCTGCGCCTTATCCGGTAACTATCGTCTTGAGTCCAACCCGGTAAGACAC
GACTTATCGCCACTGGCAGCAGCCACTGGTAACAGGATTAGCAGAGCGAGGTATGTAGGCGGTGCTACAG
AGTTCTTGAAGTGGTGGCCTAACTACGGCTACACTAGAAGAACAGTATTTGGTATCTGCGCTCTGCTGAA
GCCAGTTACCTTCGGAAAAAGAGTTGGTAGCTCTTGATCCGGCAAACAAACCACCGCTGGTAGCGGTGGT
TTTTTTGTTTGCAAGCAGCAGATTACGCGCAGAAAAAAAGGATCTCAAGAAGATCCTTTGATCTTTTCTA
CGGGGTCTGACGCTCAGTGGAACGAAAACTCACGTTAAGGGATTTTGGTCATGAGATTATCAAAAAGGAT
CTTCACCTAGATCCTTTTAAATTAAAAATGAAGTTTTAAATCAATCTAAAGTATATATGAGTAAACTTGG
TCTGACAGTTACCAATGCTTAATCAGTGAGGCACCTATCTCAGCGATCTGTCTATTTCGTTCATCCATAG
TTGCCTGACTCCCCGTCGTGTAGATAACTACGATACGGGAGGGCTTACCATCTGGCCCCAGTGCTGCAAT
GATACCGCGAGACCCACGCTCACCGGCTCCAGATTTATCAGCAATAAACCAGCCAGCCGGAAGGGCCGAG
CGCAGAAGTGGTCCTGCAACTTTATCCGCCTCCATCCAGTCTATTAATTGTTGCCGGGAAGCTAGAGTAA
GTAGTTCGCCAGTTAATAGTTTGCGCAACGTTGTTGCCATTGCTACAGGCATCGTGGTGTCACGCTCGTC
GTTTGGTATGGCTTCATTCAGCTCCGGTTCCCAACGATCAAGGCGAGTTACATGATCCCCCATGTTGTGC
AAAAAAGCGGTTAGCTCCTTCGGTCCTCCGATCGTTGTCAGAAGTAAGTTGGCCGCAGTGTTATCACTCA
TGGTTATGGCAGCACTGCATAATTCTCTTACTGTCATGCCATCCGTAAGATGCTTTTCTGTGACTGGTGA
GTACTCAACCAAGTCATTCTGAGAATAGTGTATGCGGCGACCGAGTTGCTCTTGCCCGGCGTCAATACGG
GATAATACCGCGCCACATAGCAGAACTTTAAAAGTGCTCATCATTGGAAAACGTTCTTCGGGGCGAAAAC
TCTCAAGGATCTTACCGCTGTTGAGATCCAGTTCGATGTAACCCACTCGTGCACCCAACTGATCTTCAGC
ATCTTTTACTTTCACCAGCGTTTCTGGGTGAGCAAAAACAGGAAGGCAAAATGCCGCAAAAAAGGGAATA
AGGGCGACACGGAAATGTTGAATACTCATACTCTTCCTTTTTCAATATTATTGAAGCATTTATCAGGGTT
ATTGTCTCATGAGCGGATACATATTTGAATGTATTTAGAAAAATAAACAAATAGGGGTTCCGCGCACATT
TCCCCGAAAAGTGCCACCTGACGTCTAAGAAACCATTATTATCATGACATTAACCTATAAAAATAGGCGT
ATCACGAGGCCCTTTCGTCTCGCGCGTTTCGGTGATGACGGTGAAAACCTCTGACACATGCAGCTCCCGG
AGACGGTCACAGCTTGTCTGTAAGCGGATGCCGGGAGCAGACAAGCCCGTCAGGGCGCGTCAGCGGGTGT
TGGCGGGTGTCGGGGCTGGCTTAACTATGCGGCATCAGAGCAGATTGTACTGAGAGTGCACCATATGCGG
TGTGAAATACCGCACAGATGCGTAAGGAGAAAATACCGCATCAGGCGCCATTCGCCATTCAGGCTGCGCA
ACTGTTGGGAAGGGCGATCGGTGCGGGCCTCTTCGCTATTACGCCAGCTGGCGAAAGGGGGATGTGCTGC
AAGGCGATTAAGTTGGGTAACGCCAGGG
